>Addgene plasmid #23921 | pDONR223-FER | depositor partial sequence | sequence record 11236 | Author sequence
ATGGGGTTTGGGAGTGACCTGAAGAATTCACATGAAGCAGTGTTAAAATTGCAAGACTGGGAATTACGGT
TACTGGAAACAGTAAAGAAATTTATGGCCCTGAGAATAAAAAGTGATAAAGAATATGCATCTACTTTACA
GAACCTTTGTAATCAAGTTGATAAGGAAAGTACTGTCCAAATGAATTATGTCAGCAACGTATCCAAGTCT
TGGCTACTTATGATTCAGCAGACAGAACAACTTAGTAGGATAATGAAGACACATGCAGAGGACTTGAACT
CTGGACCTTTACACAGGCTCACCATGATGATTAAGGACAAGCAGCAGGTGAAGAAAAGTTACATAGGTGT
TCATCAGCAGATAGAGGCAGAGATGATCAAGGTTACCAAAACAGAATTGGAGAAGTTAAAATGCAGCTAT
AGACAATTAATAAAAGAAATGAATTCTGCCAAAGAGAAATATAAAGAAGCTTTAGCTAAAGGGAAGGAAA
CTGAAAAGGCCAAGGAACGATACGACAAAGCCACAATGAAACTTCATATGTTGCACAATCAGTATGTATT
GGCGTTGAAAGGGGCACAGCTCCATCAGAATCAGTATTATGATATCACACTTCCCCTGCTTCTGGACTCC
TTACAAAAGATGCAAGAAGAAATGATAAAAGCACTCAAAGGTATATTTGATGAATACAGCCAGATAACCA
GTCTTGTCACAGAGGAAATAGTGAATGTCCATAAAGAGATTCAAATGTCGGTTGAACAGATAGATCCTAG
TACAGAATACAATAATTTCATAGATGTTCACAGAACAACGGCTGCTAAAGAACAAGAAATAGAGTTTGAT
ACTTCCTTACTGGAAGAAAATGAAAATCTTCAGGCAAATGAGATCATGTGGAATAACTTAACAGCAGAAA
GTTTGCAAGTAATGTTGAAAACGTTAGCGGAAGAACTTATGCAAACACAGCAGATGCTTTTAAACAAGGA
GGAGGCTGTTTTGGAGTTAGAGAAGAGAATTGAAGAATCTTCTGAAACTTGTGAGAAGAAGTCTGATATT
GTGCTTCTGCTAAGCCAAAAACAGGCACTTGAAGAACTGAAACAGTCAGTCCAGCAGCTGAGATGCACTG
AAGCAAAGTTTTCAGCACAGAAGGAATTACTAGAGCAAAAAGTGCAAGAAAATGATGGGAAAGAGCCACC
TCCAGTAGTAAATTATGAAGAAGATGCACGATCAGTTACATCTATGGAAAGAAAGGAGAGGCTATCCAAA
TTTGAATCTATTCGTCATTCAATTGCTGGAATAATTAGGTCTCCAAAATCTGCACTGGGCTCTTCAGCAC
TTTCTGATATGATCTCCATCAGTGAGAAGCCTTTGGCAGAACAGGACTGGTACCATGGTGCAATTCCCAG
AATAGAAGCTCAAGAACTGTTAAAAAAACAAGGAGACTTTTTGGTGCGAGAGAGTCATGGGAAACCTGGT
GAATATGTCCTTTCTGTATATTCTGATGGACAGAGGAGACATTTTATCATACAATATGTTGATAACATGT
ATCGATTCGAGGGCACTGGGTTTTCAAACATTCCTCAACTTATAGATCATCACTATACAACAAAACAGGT
CATCACTAAGAAATCAGGTGTAGTTCTGCTGAATCCTATTCCTAAGGACAAGAAATGGATTCTCAGTCAT
GAAGATGTCATATTGGGAGAATTACTGGGCAAGGGAAATTTTGGTGAAGTATATAAGGGCACATTAAAGG
ATAAAACTTCTGTTGCTGTTAAAACATGTAAAGAAGATCTTCCTCAGGAATTGAAAATAAAATTTTTACA
AGAAGCCAAAATTCTCAAGCAATATGATCATCCCAATATTGTCAAACTTATAGGAGTTTGCACACAAAGA
CAGCCTGTCTACATCATTATGGAACTGGTTTCAGGAGGTGATTTCCTCACCTTTCTGAGAAGGAAGAAGG
ATGAACTAAAACTCAAACAGTTAGTGAAATTTTCATTAGACGCTGCTGCTGGTATGTTGTATCTCGAGAG
TAAAAACTGTATACACAGGGACCTTGCTGCAAGAAACTGCCTGGTAGGTGAAAATAATGTTCTGAAAATC
AGTGACTTTGGAATGTCTCGTCAAGAGGATGGTGGAGTGTATTCATCTTCTGGCTTAAAGCAGATTCCCA
TTAAATGGACAGCACCGGAAGCTCTTAATTATGGGAGATACAGTTCAGAGAGTGACGTGTGGAGCTTTGG
CATCCTTCTCTGGGAGACCTTCAGCTTAGGGGTTTGTCCGTACCCTGGAATGACAAATCAGCAAGCAAGA
GAGCAAGTAGAAAGAGGATACCGGATGTCAGCTCCCCAGCACTGTCCAGAGGATATTTCCAAAATCATGA
TGAAGTGTTGGGATTATAAACCTGAAAATCGCCCTAAGTTCAGTGAACTTCAGAAAGAGCTCACTATCAT
CAAGAGAAAACTCACA
