>Addgene plasmid #23921 | pDONR223-FER | addgene partial sequence | sequence record 29756 | 23921 with M13pUC-fwd
CAATAATGATTTTATTTTGACTGATAGTGACCTGTTCGTTGCAACAAATTGATGAGCANTGCTTTTTTAT
AATGCCAACTTTGTACAAAAAAGTTGGCACCATGGGGTTTGGGAGTGACCTGAAGAATTCACATGAAGCA
GTGTTAAAATTGCAAGACTGGGAATTACGGTTACTGGAAACAGTAAAGAAATTTATGGCCCTGAGAATAA
AAAGTGATAAAGAATATGCATCTACTTTACAGAACCTTTGTAATCAAGTTGATAAGGAAAGTACTGTCCA
AATGAATTATGTCAGCAACGTATCCAAGTCTTGGCTACTTATGATTCAGCAGACAGAACAACTTAGTAGG
ATAATGAAGACACATGCAGAGGACTTGAACTCTGGACCTTTACACAGGCTCACCATGATGATTAAGGACA
AGCAGCAGGTGAAGAAAAGTTACATAGGTGTTCATCAGCAGATAGAGGCAGAGATGATCAAGGTTACCAA
AACAGAATTGGAGAAGTTAAAATGCAGCTATAGACAATTAATAAAAGAAATGAATTCTGCCAAAGAG
