[The description below was written by a language model from this plasmid's Addgene catalogue record.]
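Description:
pDONR223-FER is a Gateway entry clone built on the Invitrogen pDONR223 donor backbone (about 5 kb without insert) and carrying the human FER open reading frame, an insert of roughly 2.5 kb. FER encodes the fps/fes-related non-receptor tyrosine kinase, also known as TYK3 or p94-Fer. The plasmid is maintained in E. coli as a high-copy vector under spectinomycin selection. The record does not include a feature table, so the origin of replication and the exact recombination sites are not listed. As the product of Gateway cloning into a donor vector, the ORF would normally be flanked by attL sites that allow LR recombination into destination vectors. M13 forward and reverse priming sites on either side of the insert are used for sequence verification.

The ORF was deliberately cloned without a stop codon. This "open" configuration allows the coding sequence to be transferred in frame into a destination vector that supplies a C-terminal epitope tag of choice together with the stop codon. The entry clone has no stated promoter for mammalian expression, and the depositor notes that it should not be transfected directly; it serves purely as a shuttle and archival source of the ORF. A set of compatible lentiviral destination vectors (the pLX301 to pLX304 series) is recommended for expressing the kinase in mammalian cells. The clone is described as part of a kit of such ORFs and is associated with a published study of MAP kinase pathway reactivation as a route to resistance to RAF inhibition, which fits its use in gain-of-function expression experiments.
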