Addgene plasmid #23921: pDONR223-FER
Depositing lab: William Hahn & David Root. Depositing organization: Dana-Farber Cancer Institute. Publication: COT drives resistance to RAF inhibition through MAP kinase pathway reactivation. Johannessen CM, Boehm JS, Kim SY, Thomas SR, Wardwell L, Johnson LA, Emery CM, Stransky N, Cogdill AP, Barretina J, Caponigro G, Hieronymus H, Murray RR, Salehi-Ashtiani K, Hill DE, Vidal M, Zhao JJ, Yang X, Alkan O, Kim S, Harris JL, Wilson CJ, Myer VE, Finan PM, Root DE, Roberts TM, Golub T, Flaherty KT, Dummer R, Weber BL, Sellers WR, Schlegel R, Wargo JA, Hahn WC, Garraway LA. Nature. 2010 Dec 16;468(7326):968-72. doi: 10.1038/nature09627 PubMed 21107320.
Backbone
  Vector backbone: pDONR223
  Backbone manufacturer: Invitrogen
  Backbone size w/o insert (bp): 5005
  Vector type: Gateway Donor vector
Growth in bacteria
  Bacterial resistance: Spectinomycin, 50 μg/mL
  Growth temperature: 37°C
  Growth strain: DH5alpha
  Copy number: High Copy
Gene/Insert
  Gene/Insert name: FER (alt name: fer (fps/fes related) tyrosine kinase (phosphoprotein NCP94))
  Species: H. sapiens (human)
  Insert size (bp): 2470
  Entrez Gene: FER (a.k.a. PPP1R74, TYK3, p94-Fer)
  Cloning method: Gateway Cloning
  Sequencing primers: 5′ M13pUC-fwd; 3′ M13rev
Terms and licenses: Academic/Nonprofit Terms; Industry Terms: Not Available to Industry
Depositor comments: The ORF has no Stop codon. This design enables easy recombination into a destination vector to add an epitope tag of choice and Stop codon to the ORF. Do NOT use this plasmid directly for transfections. A set of 4 custom lentiviral vectors is available ( pLX301 (http://www.addgene.org/25895/) , pLX302 (http://www.addgene.org/25896/) , pLX303 (http://www.addgene.org/25897/) , pLX304 (http://www.addgene.org/25890/) ) to be used to express these ORFs in mammalian cells. These plasmids are not included in the kit and must be ordered separately.
How to cite: pDONR223-FER was a gift from William Hahn & David Root (Addgene plasmid # 23921 ; http://n2t.net/addgene:23921 ; RRID:Addgene_23921)
